Addgene plasmid #226382: pcDNA3.1(-).TagRFP.T-2A-V5-8D2Q.Tau2N4R-WPRE
Purpose: Expresses tau propagation ORF with V5 tag on 8D2Q mutant 2N4R tau
Depositing lab: Bradley Hyman. Depositing organization: Massachusetts General Hospital. Publication: Alzheimer disease-associated tau post-translational modification mimics impact tau propagation and uptake. Dickson JR, Sobolewski RGR, Fernandes AR, Cooper JM, Fan Z, Chung M, Donahue C, Oakley DH, Strickland DK, Hyman BT. J Neuropathol Exp Neurol. 2025 Jun 1;84(6):459-470. doi: 10.1093/jnen/nlaf007. PubMed 39984820.
Backbone
  Vector backbone: pcDNA3.1(-)
  Backbone size w/o insert (bp): 5427
  Vector type: Mammalian Expression
Growth in bacteria
  Bacterial resistance: Ampicillin, 100 μg/mL
  Growth temperature: 37°C
  Growth strain: DH5alpha
  Copy number: High Copy
Gene/Insert
  Gene/Insert name: Tau2N4R
  Species: H. sapiens (human); synthetic
  Insert size (bp): 2174
  Mutation: 8D2Q.Tau2N4R
  Entrez Gene: MAPT (a.k.a. DDPAC, FTD1, FTDP-17, MAPTL, MSTD, MTBT1, MTBT2, PPND, PPP1R103, TAU, Tau-PHF6, tau-40)
  Tag / fusion protein: TagRFP.T.2A.V5 (N terminal on insert)
  Cloning method: Other
Terms and licenses: Academic/Nonprofit Terms; Industry Terms: Not Available to Industry
How to cite: pcDNA3.1(-).TagRFP.T-2A-V5-8D2Q.Tau2N4R-WPRE was a gift from Bradley Hyman (Addgene plasmid # 226382 ; http://n2t.net/addgene:226382 ; RRID:Addgene_226382)
