[The description below was written by a language model from this plasmid's Addgene catalogue record and pLannotate feature annotations shown in this document.]
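Description:
pcDNA3.1(-).TagRFP.T-2A-V5-8D2Q.Tau2N4R-WPRE is a mammalian expression plasmid of about 8.3 kb built on the pcDNA3.1(-) backbone. It is maintained in E. coli at high copy through a ColE1/pUC-type origin with ampicillin selection (AmpR under its own bla promoter), and it also carries an f1 origin. For mammalian cells, the backbone supplies a neomycin phosphotransferase cassette driven by the SV40 early promoter and ended by the SV40 poly(A) signal, which could allow G418 selection of stable transfectants. Short annotated fragments such as bom, HIV-1 LTR, ble and lacI appear to be backbone remnants or partial matches rather than functional parts.

The payload is a single open reading frame transcribed from the CMV immediate-early enhancer/promoter; a T7 promoter lies just upstream. It encodes the red fluorescent protein TagRFP-T, followed by a 2A self-cleaving peptide (named in the construct title, and falling in the unannotated gap between the two coding features), then a V5 epitope tag fused to the N-terminus of human tau (MAPT), 2N4R isoform. Ribosomal skipping at the 2A yields separate TagRFP-T and V5-tau proteins from one transcript. A WPRE downstream of the coding sequence enhances transcript stability and expression, and the bGH poly(A) signal terminates the unit.

The tau carries the "8D2Q" set of mutations; the record does not list the altered residues, but the associated publication concerns mimics of Alzheimer disease-associated post-translational modifications. In this tau propagation design, expressing cells are marked by red fluorescence, so V5-tau detected in cells lacking TagRFP-T would indicate cell-to-cell transfer, letting the mutant's effect on propagation and uptake be assessed.
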