Features (pLannotate 1.2.2; 24 found; start..end, strand, type, name):
     28..80      -  misc_feature   bom (fragment): basis of mobility region from pBR322
    235..614     +  enhancer       CMV enhancer: human cytomegalovirus immediate early enhancer
    615..818     +  promoter       CMV promoter: human cytomegalovirus (CMV) immediate early promoter
    814..847     +  LTR            5' LTR (truncated) (fragment): truncated 5' long terminal repeat (LTR) from HIV-1
    863..881     +  promoter       T7 promoter: promoter for bacteriophage T7 RNA polymerase
    921..973     +  misc_feature   MCS: multiple cloning site
    987..1718    +  CDS            TagRFP-T: TagRFP-T is a basic (constitutively fluorescent) red fluorescent protein published in 2008, derived from Entacmaea quadricolor. It has low acid sensitivity.
   1791..1832    +  CDS            V5 tag: epitope tag from simian virus 5
   1839..3158    +  CDS            MAPT: TAU_SPECI - Experimental evidence at protein level: Swiss-Prot protein existence level 1. Promotes microtubule assembly and stability, and might be involved in the establishment and maintenance of neuronal polarity. The C-terminus binds axonal microtubules while the N-terminus binds neural plasma membrane components, suggesting that tau functions as a linker protein between both. Axonal polarity is predetermined by tau localization (in the neuronal cell) in the domain of the cell body defined by the centrosome. The short isoforms allow plasticity of the cytoskeleton whereas the longer isoforms
   3178..3766    +  misc_feature   WPRE: woodchuck hepatitis virus posttranscriptional regulatory element
   3866..4090    +  polyA_signal   bGH poly(A) signal: bovine growth hormone polyadenylation signal
   4094..4115    +  promoter       SV40 promoter (fragment): SV40 enhancer and early promoter
   4136..4564    +  rep_origin     f1 ori (sequence partly withheld): f1 bacteriophage origin of replication; arrow indicates direction of (+) strand synthesis
   4578..4907    +  promoter       SV40 promoter: SV40 enhancer and early promoter
   4974..5765    +  CDS            neo: KKA2_KLEPN - Also known as kan, nptII. Experimental evidence at protein level: Swiss-Prot protein existence level 1. Resistance to kanamycin, neomycin, paromomycin, ribostamycin, butirosin and gentamicin B. From Klebsiella pneumoniae.
   5789..5947    +  CDS            ble (fragment): BLE_KLEPN - Experimental evidence at protein level: Swiss-Prot protein existence level 1. Binding protein with a strong affinity to the bleomycin family of antibiotics. Binds to CL990; an antimitotic-antibiotic compound. From Klebsiella pneumoniae.
   5942..6063    +  polyA_signal   SV40 poly(A) signal: SV40 polyadenylation signal
   6136..6152    -  protein_bind   lac operator: The lac repressor binds to the lac operator to inhibit transcription in E. coli. This inhibition can be relieved by adding lactose or isopropyl-β-D-thiogalactopyranoside (IPTG). lac repressor encoded by lacI
   6160..6190    -  promoter       lac promoter: promoter for the E. coli lac operon
   6205..6226    -  protein_bind   CAP binding site: CAP binding activates transcription in the presence of cAMP. E. coli catabolite activator protein
   6239..6331    -  CDS            lacI (fragment): lac repressor; lacI; The lac repressor binds to the lac operator to inhibit transcription in E. coli. This inhibition can be relieved by adding lactose or isopropyl-β-D-thiogalactopyranoside (IPTG).
   6514..7102    -  rep_origin     ori: high-copy-number ColE1/pMB1/pBR322/pUC origin of replication
   7273..8133    -  CDS            AmpR: β-lactamase; bla; confers resistance to ampicillin, carbenicillin, and related antibiotics
   8134..8238    -  promoter       AmpR promoter: bla
>Addgene plasmid #226382 | pcDNA3.1(-).TagRFP.T-2A-V5-8D2Q.Tau2N4R-WPRE | addgene full sequence | sequence record 450736 | Addgene NGS Result
GACGGATCGGGAGATCTCCCGATCCCCTATGGTGCACTCTCAGTACAATCTGCTCTGATGCCGCATAGTT
AAGCCAGTATCTGCTCCCTGCTTGTGTGTTGGAGGTCGCTGAGTAGTGCGCGAGCAAAATTTAAGCTACA
ACAAGGCAAGGCTTGACCGACAATTGCATGAAGAATCTGCTTAGGGTTAGGCGTTTTGCGCTGCTTCGCG
ATGTACGGGCCAGATATACGCGTTGACATTGATTATTGACTAGTTATTAATAGTAATCAATTACGGGGTC
ATTAGTTCATAGCCCATATATGGAGTTCCGCGTTACATAACTTACGGTAAATGGCCCGCCTGGCTGACCG
CCCAACGACCCCCGCCCATTGACGTCAATAATGACGTATGTTCCCATAGTAACGCCAATAGGGACTTTCC
ATTGACGTCAATGGGTGGAGTATTTACGGTAAACTGCCCACTTGGCAGTACATCAAGTGTATCATATGCC
AAGTACGCCCCCTATTGACGTCAATGACGGTAAATGGCCCGCCTGGCATTATGCCCAGTACATGACCTTA
TGGGACTTTCCTACTTGGCAGTACATCTACGTATTAGTCATCGCTATTACCATGGTGATGCGGTTTTGGC
AGTACATCAATGGGCGTGGATAGCGGTTTGACTCACGGGGATTTCCAAGTCTCCACCCCATTGACGTCAA
TGGGAGTTTGTTTTGGCACCAAAATCAACGGGACTTTCCAAAATGTCGTAACAACTCCGCCCCATTGACG
CAAATGGGCGGTAGGCGTGTACGGTGGGAGGTCTATATAAGCAGAGCTCTCTGGCTAACTAGAGAACCCA
CTGCTTACTGGCTTATCGAAATTAATACGACTCACTATAGGGAGACCCAAGCTGGCTAGCGTTTAAACGG
GCCCTCTAGACTCGAGCTCAAGCTTCGAATTCTGCAGTCGACGGTACCGCGGGCCCGGGATCCACCGGTC
GCCACCATGGTGTCTAAGGGCGAAGAGCTGATTAAGGAGAACATGCACATGAAGCTGTACATGGAGGGCA
CCGTGAACAACCACCACTTCAAGTGCACATCCGAGGGCGAAGGCAAGCCCTACGAGGGCACCCAGACCAT
GAGAATCAAGGTGGTCGAGGGCGGCCCTCTCCCCTTCGCCTTCGACATCCTGGCTACCAGCTTCATGTAC
GGCAGCAGAACCTTCATCAACCACACCCAGGGCATCCCCGACTTCTTTAAGCAGTCCTTCCCTGAGGGCT
TCACATGGGAGAGAGTCACCACATACGAAGACGGGGGCGTGCTGACCGCTACCCAGGACACCAGCCTCCA
GGACGGCTGCCTCATCTACAACGTCAAGATCAGAGGGGTGAACTTCCCATCCAACGGCCCTGTGATGCAG
AAGAAAACACTCGGCTGGGAGGCCAACACCGAGATGCTGTACCCCGCTGACGGCGGCCTGGAAGGCAGAA
CCGACATGGCCCTGAAGCTCGTGGGCGGGGGCCACCTGATCTGCAACTTCAAGACCACATACAGATCCAA
GAAACCCGCTAAGAACCTCAAGATGCCCGGCGTCTACTATGTGGACCACAGACTGGAAAGAATCAAGGAG
GCCGACAAAGAGACCTACGTCGAGCAGCACGAGGTGGCTGTGGCCAGATACTGCGACCTCCCTAGCAAAC
TGGGGCACAAACTTAATGGCATGGACGAGCTGTACAAGGGTACCGGCGAGGGCAGAGGAAGTCTGCTAAC
ATGCGGTGACGTCGAGGAGAATCCTGGCCCAACCGGTAAAGGTAAGCCTATCCCTAACCCTCTCCTCGGT
CTCGATTCTACGACTAGTGCTGAGCCCCGCCAGGAGTTCGAAGTGATGGAAGATCACGCTGGGACGTACG
GGTTGGGGGACAGGAAAGATCAGGGGGGCTACACCATGCACCAAGACCAAGAGGGTGACACGGACGCTGG
CCTGAAAGAATCTCCCCTGCAGACCCCCACTGAGGACGGATCTGAGGAACCGGGCTCTGAAACCTCTGAT
GCTAAGAGCACTCCAACAGCGGAAGATGTGACAGCACCCTTAGTGGATGAGGGAGCTCCCGGCAAGCAGG
CTGCCGCGCAGCCCCACACGGAGATCCCAGAAGGAACCACAGCTGAAGAAGCAGGCATTGGAGACACCCC
CAGCCTGGAAGACGAAGCTGCTGGTCACGTGACCCAAGCTCGCATGGTCAGTAAAAGCAAAGACGGGACT
GGAAGCGATGACAAAAAAGCCAAGGGGGCTGATGGTAAAACGAAGATCGCCACACCGCGGGGAGCAGCCC
CTCCAGGCCAGAAGGGCCAGGCCAACGCCACCAGGATTCCAGCAAAAACCCCGCCCGCTCCAAAGGATCC
ACCCAGCTCTGGTGAACCTCCAAAATCAGGGGATCGCAGCGGCTACGATGATCCCGGCGATCCAGGCACT
CCCGGCAGCCGCTCCCGCACCCCGTCCCTTCCAGATCCACCCACCCGGGAGCCCAAGAAGGTGGCAGTGG
TCCGTGATCCACCCAAGTCGCCGTCTTCCGCCAAGAGCCGCCTGCAGACAGCCCCCGTGCCCATGCCAGA
CCTGAAGAATGTCAAGTCCAAGATCGGCTCCACTGAGAACCTGAAGCACCAGCCGGGAGGCGGGAAGGTG
CAGATAATTAATAAGCAGCTGGATCTTAGCAACGTCCAGTCCAAGTGTGGCTCAAAGGATAATATCAAAC
ACGTCCCGGGAGGCGGCAGTGTGCAAATAGTCTACAAACCAGTTGACCTGAGCAAGGTGACCTCCAAGTG
TGGCTCATTAGGCAACATCCATCATAAACCAGGAGGTGGCCAGGTGGAAGTAAAATCTGAGAAGCTTGAC
TTCAAGGACAGAGTCCAGTCGCAGATTGGGTCCCTGGACAATATCACCCACGTCCCTGGCGGAGGAAATA
AAAAGATTGAAACCCACAAGCTGACCTTCCGCGAGAACGCCAAAGCCAAGACAGACCACGGGGCGGAGAT
CGTGTACAAGTCGCCAGTGGTGTCTGGGGACGATGATCCACGGCATCTCAGCAATGTCTCCTCCACCGGC
AGCATCGACATGGTAGACTCGCCCCAGCTCGCCACGCTAGCTGACGAGGTGTCTGCCTCCCTGGCCAAGC
AGGGTTTGTAGGGATCCGATTATCGATAATCAACCTCTGGATTACAAAATTTGTGAAAGATTGACTGGTA
TTCTTAACTATGTTGCTCCTTTTACGCTATGTGGATACGCTGCTTTAATGCCTTTGTATCATGCTATTGC
TTCCCGTATGGCTTTCATTTTCTCCTCCTTGTATAAATCCTGGTTGCTGTCTCTTTATGAGGAGTTGTGG
CCCGTTGTCAGGCAACGTGGCGTGGTGTGCACTGTGTTTGCTGACGCAACCCCCACTGGTTGGGGCATTG
CCACCACCTGTCAGCTCCTTTCCGGGACTTTCGCTTTCCCCCTCCCTATTGCCACGGCGGAACTCATCGC
CGCCTGCCTTGCCCGCTGCTGGACAGGGGCTCGGCTGTTGGGCACTGACAATTCCGTGGTGTTGTCGGGG
AAATCATCGTCCTTTCCTTGGCTGCTCGCCTGTGTTGCCACCTGGATTCTGCGCGGGACGCCCTTCTGCT
ACGTCCCTTCGGCCCTCAATCCAGCGGACCTTCCTTCCCGCGGCCTGCTGCCGGCTCTGCGGCCTCTTCC
GCGTCTTCGCCTTCGCCCTCAGACGAGTCGGATCTCCCTTTGGGCCGCCTCCCCGCATCGATACCGTCGA
GCGATATCTGCAGAATTCCACCACACTGGACTAGTGGATCCGAGCTCGGTACCAAGCTTAAGTTTAAACC
GCTGATCAGCCTCGACTGTGCCTTCTAGTTGCCAGCCATCTGTTGTTTGCCCCTCCCCCGTGCCTTCCTT
GACCCTGGAAGGTGCCACTCCCACTGTCCTTTCCTAATAAAATGAGGAAATTGCATCGCATTGTCTGAGT
AGGTGTCATTCTATTCTGGGGGGTGGGGTGGGGCAGGACAGCAAGGGGGAGGATTGGGAAGACAATAGCA
GGCATGCTGGGGATGCGGTGGGCTCTATGGCTTCTGAGGCGGAAAGAACCAGCTGGGGCTCTAGGGGGTA
TCCCC
[124 nt withheld, positions 4136-4259]
C
[91 nt withheld, positions 4261-4351]
A
[49 nt withheld, positions 4353-4401]
CCTTTGACGTTGGAGTCCACGTTCTTT
[37 nt withheld, positions 4429-4465]
ACCCTATCTCGGTCTATTCTTTTGATTTATAAGGGATTTTGCCGATTTCGGCCTATTGGTTAAAAAATGA
GCTGATTTAACAAAAATTTAACGCGAATTAATTCTGTGGAATGTGTGTCAGTTAGGGTGTGGAAAGTCCC
CAGGCTCCCCAGCAGGCAGAAGTATGCAAAGCATGCATCTCAATTAGTCAGCAACCAGGTGTGGAAAGTC
CCCAGGCTCCCCAGCAGGCAGAAGTATGCAAAGCATGCATCTCAATTAGTCAGCAACCATAGTCCCGCCC
CTAACTCCGCCCATCCCGCCCCTAACTCCGCCCAGTTCCGCCCATTCTCCGCCCCATGGCTGACTAATTT
TTTTTATTTATGCAGAGGCCGAGGCCGCCTCTGCCTCTGAGCTATTCCAGAAGTAGTGAGGAGGCTTTTT
TGGAGGCCTAGGCTTTTGCAAAAAGCTCCCGGGAGCTTGTATATCCATTTTCGGATCTGATCAAGAGACA
GGATGAGGATCGTTTCGCATGATTGAACAAGATGGATTGCACGCAGGTTCTCCGGCCGCTTGGGTGGAGA
GGCTATTCGGCTATGACTGGGCACAACAGACAATCGGCTGCTCTGATGCCGCCGTGTTCCGGCTGTCAGC
GCAGGGGCGCCCGGTTCTTTTTGTCAAGACCGACCTGTCCGGTGCCCTGAATGAACTGCAGGACGAGGCA
GCGCGGCTATCGTGGCTGGCCACGACGGGCGTTCCTTGCGCAGCTGTGCTCGACGTTGTCACTGAAGCGG
GAAGGGACTGGCTGCTATTGGGCGAAGTGCCGGGGCAGGATCTCCTGTCATCTCACCTTGCTCCTGCCGA
GAAAGTATCCATCATGGCTGATGCAATGCGGCGGCTGCATACGCTTGATCCGGCTACCTGCCCATTCGAC
CACCAAGCGAAACATCGCATCGAGCGAGCACGTACTCGGATGGAAGCCGGTCTTGTCGATCAGGATGATC
TGGACGAAGAGCATCAGGGGCTCGCGCCAGCCGAACTGTTCGCCAGGCTCAAGGCGCGCATGCCCGACGG
CGAGGATCTCGTCGTGACCCATGGCGATGCCTGCTTGCCGAATATCATGGTGGAAAATGGCCGCTTTTCT
GGATTCATCGACTGTGGCCGGCTGGGTGTGGCGGACCGCTATCAGGACATAGCGTTGGCTACCCGTGATA
TTGCTGAAGAGCTTGGCGGCGAATGGGCTGACCGCTTCCTCGTGCTTTACGGTATCGCCGCTCCCGATTC
GCAGCGCATCGCCTTCTATCGCCTTCTTGACGAGTTCTTCTGAGCGGGACTCTGGGGTTCGAAATGACCG
ACCAAGCGACGCCCAACCTGCCATCACGAGATTTCGATTCCACCGCCGCCTTCTATGAAAGGTTGGGCTT
CGGAATCGTTTTCCGGGACGCCGGCTGGATGATCCTCCAGCGCGGGGATCTCATGCTGGAGTTCTTCGCC
CACCCCAACTTGTTTATTGCAGCTTATAATGGTTACAAATAAAGCAATAGCATCACAAATTTCACAAATA
AAGCATTTTTTTCACTGCATTCTAGTTGTGGTTTGTCCAAACTCATCAATGTATCTTATCATGTCTGTAT
ACCGTCGACCTCTAGCTAGAGCTTGGCGTAATCATGGTCATAGCTGTTTCCTGTGTGAAATTGTTATCCG
CTCACAATTCCACACAACATACGAGCCGGAAGCATAAAGTGTAAAGCCTGGGGTGCCTAATGAGTGAGCT
AACTCACATTAATTGCGTTGCGCTCACTGCCCGCTTTCCAGTCGGGAAACCTGTCGTGCCAGCTGCATTA
ATGAATCGGCCAACGCGCGGGGAGAGGCGGTTTGCGTATTGGGCGCTCTTCCGCTTCCTCGCTCACTGAC
TCGCTGCGCTCGGTCGTTCGGCTGCGGCGAGCGGTATCAGCTCACTCAAAGGCGGTAATACGGTTATCCA
CAGAATCAGGGGATAACGCAGGAAAGAACATGTGAGCAAAAGGCCAGCAAAAGGCCAGGAACCGTAAAAA
GGCCGCGTTGCTGGCGTTTTTCCATAGGCTCCGCCCCCCTGACGAGCATCACAAAAATCGACGCTCAAGT
CAGAGGTGGCGAAACCCGACAGGACTATAAAGATACCAGGCGTTTCCCCCTGGAAGCTCCCTCGTGCGCT
CTCCTGTTCCGACCCTGCCGCTTACCGGATACCTGTCCGCCTTTCTCCCTTCGGGAAGCGTGGCGCTTTC
TCATAGCTCACGCTGTAGGTATCTCAGTTCGGTGTAGGTCGTTCGCTCCAAGCTGGGCTGTGTGCACGAA
CCCCCCGTTCAGCCCGACCGCTGCGCCTTATCCGGTAACTATCGTCTTGAGTCCAACCCGGTAAGACACG
ACTTATCGCCACTGGCAGCAGCCACTGGTAACAGGATTAGCAGAGCGAGGTATGTAGGCGGTGCTACAGA
GTTCTTGAAGTGGTGGCCTAACTACGGCTACACTAGAAGAACAGTATTTGGTATCTGCGCTCTGCTGAAG
CCAGTTACCTTCGGAAAAAGAGTTGGTAGCTCTTGATCCGGCAAACAAACCACCGCTGGTAGCGGTGGTT
TTTTTGTTTGCAAGCAGCAGATTACGCGCAGAAAAAAAGGATCTCAAGAAGATCCTTTGATCTTTTCTAC
GGGGTCTGACGCTCAGTGGAACGAAAACTCACGTTAAGGGATTTTGGTCATGAGATTATCAAAAAGGATC
TTCACCTAGATCCTTTTAAATTAAAAATGAAGTTTTAAATCAATCTAAAGTATATATGAGTAAACTTGGT
CTGACAGTTACCAATGCTTAATCAGTGAGGCACCTATCTCAGCGATCTGTCTATTTCGTTCATCCATAGT
TGCCTGACTCCCCGTCGTGTAGATAACTACGATACGGGAGGGCTTACCATCTGGCCCCAGTGCTGCAATG
ATACCGCGAGACCCACGCTCACCGGCTCCAGATTTATCAGCAATAAACCAGCCAGCCGGAAGGGCCGAGC
GCAGAAGTGGTCCTGCAACTTTATCCGCCTCCATCCAGTCTATTAATTGTTGCCGGGAAGCTAGAGTAAG
TAGTTCGCCAGTTAATAGTTTGCGCAACGTTGTTGCCATTGCTACAGGCATCGTGGTGTCACGCTCGTCG
TTTGGTATGGCTTCATTCAGCTCCGGTTCCCAACGATCAAGGCGAGTTACATGATCCCCCATGTTGTGCA
AAAAAGCGGTTAGCTCCTTCGGTCCTCCGATCGTTGTCAGAAGTAAGTTGGCCGCAGTGTTATCACTCAT
GGTTATGGCAGCACTGCATAATTCTCTTACTGTCATGCCATCCGTAAGATGCTTTTCTGTGACTGGTGAG
TACTCAACCAAGTCATTCTGAGAATAGTGTATGCGGCGACCGAGTTGCTCTTGCCCGGCGTCAATACGGG
ATAATACCGCGCCACATAGCAGAACTTTAAAAGTGCTCATCATTGGAAAACGTTCTTCGGGGCGAAAACT
CTCAAGGATCTTACCGCTGTTGAGATCCAGTTCGATGTAACCCACTCGTGCACCCAACTGATCTTCAGCA
TCTTTTACTTTCACCAGCGTTTCTGGGTGAGCAAAAACAGGAAGGCAAAATGCCGCAAAAAAGGGAATAA
GGGCGACACGGAAATGTTGAATACTCATACTCTTCCTTTTTCAATATTATTGAAGCATTTATCAGGGTTA
TTGTCTCATGAGCGGATACATATTTGAATGTATTTAGAAAAATAAACAAATAGGGGTTCCGCGCACATTT
CCCCGAAAAGTGCCACCTGACGTC
